>Addgene plasmid #39450 | TAL2080 | depositor partial sequence | sequence record 49752 | TAL2080 sequence 1946 bps
GAACCTGACCCCAGACCAGGTAGTCGCAATCGCGTCAAACGGAGGGGGAAAGCAAGCCCTGGAAACCGTG
CAAAGGTTGTTGCCGGTCCTTTGTCAAGACCACGGCCTTACACCGGAGCAAGTCGTGGCCATTGCATCCC
ACGACGGTGGCAAACAGGCTCTTGAGACGGTTCAGAGACTTCTCCCAGTTCTCTGTCAAGCCCACGGGCT
GACTCCCGATCAAGTTGTAGCGATTGCGTCGAACATTGGAGGGAAACAAGCATTGGAGACTGTCCAACGG
CTCCTTCCCGTGTTGTGTCAAGCCCACGGTTTGACGCCTGCACAAGTGGTCGCCATCGCCTCGAATGGCG
GCGGTAAGCAGGCGCTGGAAACAGTACAGCGCCTGCTGCCTGTACTGTGCCAGGATCATGGACTGACCCC
AGACCAGGTAGTCGCAATCGCGTCACATGACGGGGGAAAGCAAGCCCTGGAAACCGTGCAAAGGTTGTTG
CCGGTCCTTTGTCAAGACCACGGCCTTACACCGGAGCAAGTCGTGGCCATTGCAAGCAATGGGGGTGGCA
AACAGGCTCTTGAGACGGTTCAGAGACTTCTCCCAGTTCTCTGTCAAGCCCACGGGCTGACTCCCGATCA
AGTTGTAGCGATTGCGAATAACAATGGAGGGAAACAAGCATTGGAGACTGTCCAACGGCTCCTTCCCGTG
TTGTGTCAAGCCCACGGTTTGACGCCTGCACAAGTGGTCGCCATCGCCAGCCATGATGGCGGTAAGCAGG
CGCTGGAAACAGTACAGCGCCTGCTGCCTGTACTGTGCCAGGATCATGGACTGACCCCAGACCAGGTAGT
CGCAATCGCGTCGAACATTGGGGGAAAGCAAGCCCTGGAAACCGTGCAAAGGTTGTTGCCGGTCCTTTGT
CAAGACCACGGCCTTACACCGGAGCAAGTCGTGGCCATTGCATCCCACGACGGTGGCAAACAGGCTCTTG
AGACGGTTCAGAGACTTCTCCCAGTTCTCTGTCAAGCCCACGGGCTGACTCCCGATCAAGTTGTAGCGAT
TGCGTCGCATGACGGAGGGAAACAAGCATTGGAGACTGTCCAACGGCTCCTTCCCGTGTTGTGTCAAGCC
CACGGTTTGACGCCTGCACAAGTGGTCGCCATCGCCTCCAATATTGGCGGTAAGCAGGCGCTGGAAACAG
TACAGCGCCTGCTGCCTGTACTGTGCCAGGATCATGGACTGACCCCAGACCAGGTAGTCGCAATCGCGTC
ACATGACGGGGGAAAGCAAGCCCTGGAAACCGTGCAAAGGTTGTTGCCGGTCCTTTGTCAAGACCACGGC
CTTACACCGGAGCAAGTCGTGGCCATTGCATCCCACGACGGTGGCAAACAGGCTCTTGAGACGGTTCAGA
GACTTCTCCCAGTTCTCTGTCAAGCCCACGGGCTGACTCCCGATCAAGTTGTAGCGATTGCGAATAACAA
TGGAGGGAAACAAGCATTGGAGACTGTCCAACGGCTCCTTCCCGTGTTGTGTCAAGCCCACGGTTTGACG
CCTGCACAAGTGGTCGCCATCGCCAACAACAACGGCGGTAAGCAGGCGCTGGAAACAGTACAGCGCCTGC
TGCCTGTACTGTGCCAGGATCATGGACTGACCCCAGACCAGGTAGTCGCAATCGCGTCACATGACGGGGG
AAAGCAAGCCCTGGAAACCGTGCAAAGGTTGTTGCCGGTCCTTTGTCAAGACCACGGCCTTACACCGGAG
CAAGTCGTGGCCATTGCAAGCAACATCGGTGGCAAACAGGCTCTTGAGACGGTTCAGAGACTTCTCCCAG
TTCTCTGTCAAGCCCACGGGCTGACTCCCGATCAAGTTGTAGCGATTGCGTCGAACATTGGAGGGAAACA
AGCATTGGAGACTGTCCAACGGCTCCTTCCCGTGTTGTGTCAAGCCCACGGTCTGA
