>Addgene plasmid #39450 | TAL2080 | addgene partial sequence | sequence record 52593 | JDS-TALEN-F 5'-TAGGGGTCGGTAAACAGTGG-3'
TGTGGCGGGTGAGCTTAGGGGGCCTCCGCTCCAGCTCGACACCGGGCAGCTGCTGAAGATCGCGAAGAGA
GGGGGAGTAACAGCGGTAGAGGCAGTGCACGCCTGGCGCAATGCGCTCACCGGGGCCCCCTTGAACCTGA
CCCCAGACCAGGTAGTCGCAATCGCGTCAAACGGAGGGGGAAAGCAAGCCCTGGAAACCGTGCAAAGGTT
GTTGCCGGTCCTTTGTCAAGACCACGGCCTTACACCGGAGCAAGTCGTGGCCATTGCATCCCACGACGGT
GGCAAACAGGCTCTTGAGACGGTTCAGAGACTTCTCCCAGTTCTCTGTCAAGCCCACGGGCTGACTCCCG
ATCAAGTTGTAGCGATTGCGTCGAACATTGGAGGGAAACAAGCATTGGAGACTGTCCAACGGCTCCTTCC
CGTGTTGTGTCAAGCCCACGGTTTGACGCCTGCACAAGTGGTCGCCATCGCCTCGAATGGCGGCGGTAAG
CAGGCGCTGGAAACAGTACAGCGCCTGCTGCCTGTACTGTGCCAGGATCATGGACTGACCCCAGACCAGG
TAGTCGCAATCGCGTCACATGACGGGGGAAAGCAAGCCCTGGAAACCGTGCAAAGGTTGTTGCCGGTCCT
TTGTCAAGACCACGGCCTTACACCGGAGCAAGTCGTGGCCATTGCAAGCAATGGGGGTGGCAAACAGGCT
CTTGAGACGGTTCAGAGACTTCTCCCAGTTCTCTGTCAAGCCCACGGGCTGACTCCCGATCAAGTTGTAG
CGATTGCGAATAACAATGGAGGGAAACAAGCATTGGAGACTGTCCAACGGCTCCTTCCCGTGTTGTGTCA
AGCCCACGGTTTGACGCCTGCAC
