[The description below was written by a language model from this plasmid's Addgene catalogue record.]
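Description:
TAL2080 is a mammalian expression plasmid encoding the left monomer of a TALE nuclease pair directed against an eGFP reporter sequence (eGFP-TALEN-47-Left). It is built on the JDS74 TALEN expression backbone, about 6.4 kb without insert, into which an assembled array of TAL effector repeats of roughly 1.9 kb was cloned through BsmBI sites. BsmBI is a type IIS enzyme, and both sites were destroyed during cloning, leaving the repeat array joined in frame to the flanking backbone sequences. The plasmid is maintained at high copy number in E. coli under ampicillin selection. The catalogue entry gives no feature table, so the origin of replication, polyadenylation signal and other backbone elements are not stated.

Expression is driven by the CMV promoter for strong constitutive transcription in mammalian cells. The vector type is also listed as T7, which suggests a T7 promoter that could be used for in vitro transcription of the TALEN mRNA. The backbone supplies an N-terminal 3X FLAG tag for detection and a C-terminal wild-type FokI cleavage domain. Because FokI cuts only as a dimer, this left monomer is meant to be co-delivered with a matching right-hand TALEN that binds the opposite strand across a spacer, producing a double-strand break whose error-prone repair disrupts eGFP. The construct comes from a collection made by the FLASH high-throughput TALEN assembly method, where eGFP-targeted nucleases served to measure editing activity. The depositor notes that the highly repetitive TAL array is prone to recombination during propagation, so the plasmid's integrity should be checked by diagnostic digest before use.
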