Addgene plasmid #39450: TAL2080
Depositing lab: Keith Joung. Depositing organization: Massachusetts General Hospital. Publication: FLASH assembly of TALENs for high-throughput genome editing. Reyon D, Tsai SQ, Khayter C, Foden JA, Sander JD, Joung JK. Nat Biotechnol. 2012 Apr 8. doi: 10.1038/nbt.2170. PubMed 22484455.
Backbone
  Vector backbone: JDS74
  Backbone manufacturer: Joung lab (Addgene Plasmid # 32288)
  Backbone size w/o insert (bp): 6447
  Vector type: Mammalian Expression ; T7
Growth in bacteria
  Bacterial resistance: Ampicillin, 100 μg/mL
  Growth temperature: 37°C
  Growth strain: XL1 Blue
  Copy number: High Copy
Gene/Insert
  Gene/Insert name: eGFP-TALEN-47-Left
  Species: H. sapiens (human)
  Insert size (bp): 1946
  Promoter: CMV
  Tag / fusion protein: 3X Flag (N terminal on backbone); WT FOKI (C terminal on backbone)
  Cloning method: Restriction Enzyme; 5′ cloning site BsmBI (destroyed during cloning); 3′ cloning site BsmBI (destroyed during cloning)
  Sequencing primers: 5′ CMV-F
Terms and licenses: Academic/Nonprofit Terms; Industry Terms: Not Available to Industry
Depositor comments: Target binding site: TTCATCTGCACCACCGGCAAG To reduce the chance of recombination in this plasmid, do not grow in liquid culture for more than 12-14 hours. It is strongly recommended that users perform a diagnostic digest to verify this plasmid prior to use. For example, a double digest of the plasmid with BamHI and KpnI should result in two bands at 2.6kb and 5.8kb
How to cite: TAL2080 was a gift from Keith Joung (Addgene plasmid # 39450 ; http://n2t.net/addgene:39450 ; RRID:Addgene_39450)
